>Addgene plasmid #125427 | Lenti-(BB)-hPGK-KRAB-dCas9-P2A-BlastR rs1401419-guide4 | addgene full sequence | sequence record 250165 | Addgene NGS Result
GTTTTAGAGCTAGAAATAGCAAGTTAAAATAAGGCTAGTCCGTTATCAACTTGAAAAAGTGGCACCGAGT
CGGTGCTTTTTTGAATTCGCTAGCTAGGTCTTGAAAGGGGTTGGGGTTGCGCCTTTTCCAAGGCAGCCCT
GGGTTTGCGCAGGGACGCGGCTGCTCTGGGCGTGGTTCCGGGAAACGCAGCGGCGCCGACCCTGGGTCTC
GCACATTCTTCACGTCCGTTCGCAGCGTCACCCGGATCTTCGCCGCTACCCTTGTGGGCCCCCCGGCGAC
GCTTCCTGCTCCGCCCCTAAGTCGGGAAGGTTCCTTGCGGTTCGCGGCGTGCCGGACGTGACAAACGGAA
GCCGCACGTCTCACTAGTACCCTCGCAGACGGACAGCGCCAGGGAGCAATGGCAGCGCGCCGACCGCGAT
GGGCTGTGGCCAATAGCGGCTGCTCAGCAGGGCGCGCCGAGAGCAGCGGCCGGGAAGGGGCGGTGCGGGA
GGCGGGGTGTGGGGCGGTAGTGTGGGCCCTGTTCCTGCCCGCGCGGTGTTCCGCATTCTGCAAGCCTCCG
GAGCGCACGTCGGCAGTCGGCTCCCTCGTTGACCGAATCACCGACCTCTCTCCCCAGGACCGGTGATCCG
CCACCATGGATGCTAAGTCACTAACTGCCTGGTCCCGGACACTGGTGACCTTCAAGGATGTATTTGTGGA
CTTCACCAGGGAGGAGTGGAAGCTGCTGGACACTGCTCAGCAGATCGTGTACAGAAATGTGATGCTGGAG
AACTATAAGAACCTGGTTTCCTTGGGTTATCAGCTTACTAAGCCAGATGTGATCCTCCGGTTGGAGAAGG
GAGAAGAGCCCGGCGGTTCCGGCGGAGGGTCGATGGACAAGAAGTACAGCATCGGCCTGGCCATCGGCAC
CAACTCTGTCGGCTGGGCCGTGATCACCGACGAGTACAAGGTGCCCAGCAAGAAATTCAAGGTGCTGGGC
AACACCGACCGGCACAGCATCAAGAAGAACCTGATCGGCGCCCTGCTGTTCGACAGCGGAGAAACAGCCG
AGGCCACCCGGCTGAAGAGAACCGCCAGAAGAAGATACACCAGACGGAAGAACCGGATCTGCTATCTGCA
AGAGATCTTCAGCAACGAGATGGCCAAGGTGGACGACAGCTTCTTCCACAGACTGGAAGAGTCCTTCCTG
GTGGAAGAGGATAAGAAGCACGAGCGGCACCCCATCTTCGGCAACATCGTGGACGAGGTGGCCTACCACG
AGAAGTACCCCACCATCTACCACCTGAGAAAGAAACTGGTGGACAGCACCGACAAGGCCGACCTGCGGCT
GATCTATCTGGCCCTGGCCCACATGATCAAGTTCCGGGGCCACTTCCTGATCGAGGGCGACCTGAACCCC
GACAACAGCGACGTGGACAAGCTGTTCATCCAGCTGGTGCAGACCTACAACCAGCTGTTCGAGGAAAACC
CCATCAACGCCAGCGGCGTGGACGCCAAGGCCATCCTGTCTGCCAGACTGAGCAAGAGCAGACGGCTGGA
AAATCTGATCGCCCAGCTGCCCGGCGAGAAGAAGAATGGCCTGTTCGGCAACCTGATTGCCCTGAGCCTG
GGCCTGACCCCCAACTTCAAGAGCAACTTCGACCTGGCCGAGGATGCCAAACTGCAGCTGAGCAAGGACA
CCTACGACGACGACCTGGACAACCTGCTGGCCCAGATCGGCGACCAGTACGCCGACCTGTTTCTGGCCGC
CAAGAACCTGTCCGACGCCATCCTGCTGAGCGACATCCTGAGAGTGAACACCGAGATCACCAAGGCCCCC
CTGAGCGCCTCTATGATCAAGAGATACGACGAGCACCACCAGGACCTGACCCTGCTGAAAGCTCTCGTGC
GGCAGCAGCTGCCTGAGAAGTACAAAGAGATTTTCTTCGACCAGAGCAAGAACGGCTACGCCGGCTACAT
CGATGGCGGAGCCAGCCAGGAAGAGTTCTACAAGTTCATCAAGCCCATCCTGGAAAAGATGGACGGCACC
GAGGAACTGCTCGTGAAGCTGAACAGAGAGGACCTGCTGCGGAAGCAGCGGACCTTCGACAACGGCAGCA
TCCCCCACCAGATCCACCTGGGAGAGCTGCACGCCATTCTGCGGCGGCAGGAAGATTTTTACCCATTCCT
GAAGGACAACCGGGAAAAGATCGAGAAGATCCTGACCTTCCGCATCCCCTACTACGTGGGCCCTCTGGCC
AGGGGAAACAGCAGATTCGCCTGGATGACCAGAAAGAGCGAGGAAACCATCACCCCCTGGAACTTCGAGG
AAGTGGTGGACAAGGGCGCCAGCGCCCAGAGCTTCATCGAGCGGATGACCAACTTCGATAAGAACCTGCC
CAACGAGAAGGTGCTGCCCAAGCACAGCCTGCTGTACGAGTACTTCACCGTGTACAACGAGCTGACCAAA
GTGAAATACGTGACCGAGGGAATGAGAAAGCCCGCCTTCCTGAGCGGCGAGCAGAAAAAAGCCATCGTGG
ACCTGCTGTTCAAGACCAACCGGAAAGTGACCGTGAAGCAGCTGAAAGAGGACTACTTCAAGAAAATCGA
GTGCTTCGACTCCGTGGAAATCTCCGGCGTGGAAGATCGGTTCAACGCCTCCCTGGGCACATACCACGAT
CTGCTGAAAATTATCAAGGACAAGGACTTCCTGGACAATGAGGAAAACGAGGACATTCTGGAAGATATCG
TGCTGACCCTGACACTGTTTGAGGACAGAGAGATGATCGAGGAACGGCTGAAAACCTATGCCCACCTGTT
CGACGACAAAGTGATGAAGCAGCTGAAGCGGCGGAGATACACCGGCTGGGGCAGGCTGAGCCGGAAGCTG
ATCAACGGCATCCGGGACAAGCAGTCCGGCAAGACAATCCTGGATTTCCTGAAGTCCGACGGCTTCGCCA
ACAGAAACTTCATGCAGCTGATCCACGACGACAGCCTGACCTTTAAAGAGGACATCCAGAAAGCCCAGGT
GTCCGGCCAGGGCGATAGCCTGCACGAGCACATTGCCAATCTGGCCGGCAGCCCCGCCATTAAGAAGGGC
ATCCTGCAGACAGTGAAGGTGGTGGACGAGCTCGTGAAAGTGATGGGCCGGCACAAGCCCGAGAACATCG
TGATCGAAATGGCCAGAGAGAACCAGACCACCCAGAAGGGACAGAAGAACAGCCGCGAGAGAATGAAGCG
GATCGAAGAGGGCATCAAAGAGCTGGGCAGCCAGATCCTGAAAGAACACCCCGTGGAAAACACCCAGCTG
CAGAACGAGAAGCTGTACCTGTACTACCTGCAGAATGGGCGGGATATGTACGTGGACCAGGAACTGGACA
TCAACCGGCTGTCCGACTACGATGTGGACGCTATCGTGCCTCAGAGCTTTCTGAAGGACGACTCCATCGA
TAACAAAGTGCTGACTCGGAGCGACAAGAACCGGGGCAAGAGCGACAACGTGCCCTCCGAAGAGGTCGTG
AAGAAGATGAAGAACTACTGGCGCCAGCTGCTGAATGCCAAGCTGATTACCCAGAGGAAGTTCGACAATC
TGACCAAGGCCGAGAGAGGCGGCCTGAGCGAACTGGATAAGGCCGGCTTCATCAAGAGACAGCTGGTGGA
AACCCGGCAGATCACAAAGCACGTGGCACAGATCCTGGACTCCCGGATGAACACTAAGTACGACGAGAAC
GACAAACTGATCCGGGAAGTGAAAGTGATCACCCTGAAGTCCAAGCTGGTGTCCGATTTCCGGAAGGATT
TCCAGTTTTACAAAGTGCGCGAGATCAACAACTACCACCACGCCCACGACGCCTACCTGAACGCCGTCGT
GGGAACCGCCCTGATCAAAAAGTACCCTAAGCTGGAAAGCGAGTTCGTGTACGGCGACTACAAGGTGTAC
GACGTGCGGAAGATGATCGCCAAGAGCGAGCAGGAAATCGGCAAGGCTACCGCCAAGTACTTCTTCTACA
GCAACATCATGAACTTTTTCAAGACCGAGATTACCCTGGCCAACGGCGAGATCCGGAAGCGGCCTCTGAT
CGAGACAAACGGCGAAACAGGCGAGATCGTGTGGGATAAGGGCCGGGACTTTGCCACCGTGCGGAAAGTG
CTGTCTATGCCCCAAGTGAATATCGTGAAAAAGACCGAGGTGCAGACAGGCGGCTTCAGCAAAGAGTCTA
TCCTGCCCAAGAGGAACAGCGACAAGCTGATCGCCAGAAAGAAGGACTGGGACCCTAAGAAGTACGGCGG
CTTCGACAGCCCCACCGTGGCCTATTCTGTGCTGGTGGTGGCCAAAGTGGAAAAGGGCAAGTCCAAGAAA
CTGAAGAGTGTGAAAGAGCTGCTGGGGATCACCATCATGGAAAGAAGCAGCTTCGAGAAGAATCCCATCG
ACTTTCTGGAAGCCAAGGGCTACAAAGAAGTGAAAAAGGACCTGATCATCAAGCTGCCTAAGTACTCCCT
GTTCGAGCTGGAAAACGGCCGGAAGAGAATGCTGGCCTCTGCCGGCGAACTGCAGAAGGGAAACGAACTG
GCCCTGCCCTCCAAATATGTGAACTTCCTGTACCTGGCCAGCCACTATGAGAAGCTGAAGGGCTCCCCCG
AGGATAATGAGCAGAAACAGCTGTTTGTGGAACAGCACAAACACTACCTGGACGAGATCATCGAGCAGAT
CAGCGAGTTCTCCAAGAGAGTGATCCTGGCCGACGCTAATCTGGACAAGGTGCTGAGCGCCTACAACAAG
CACAGAGACAAGCCTATCAGAGAGCAGGCCGAGAATATCATCCACCTGTTTACCCTGACCAGTCTGGGAG
CCCCTGCCGCCTTCAAGTACTTTGACACCACCATCGACCGGAAGAGGTACACCAGCACCAAAGAGGTGCT
GGACGCCACCCTGATCCACCAGAGCATCACCGGCCTGTACGAGACACGGATCGACCTGTCTCAGCTGGGA
GGCGACGCCTATCCCTATGACGTGCCCGATTATGCCAGCCTGGGCAGCGGCTCCCCCAAGAAAAAACGCA
AGGTGGAAGATCCTAAGAAAAAGCGGAAAGTGGACGGCATTGGTAGTGGGAGCAACGGCAGCAGCGGGGA
TCCGGCCGCAACAAACTTCTCTCTGCTGAAACAAGCCGGAGATGTCGAAGAGAATCCTGGACCGATGGCC
AAGCCTTTGTCTCAAGAAGAATCCACCCTCATTGAAAGAGCAACGGCTACAATCAACAGCATCCCCATCT
CTGAAGACTACAGCGTCGCCAGCGCAGCTCTCTCTAGCGACGGCCGCATCTTCACTGGTGTCAATGTATA
TCATTTTACTGGGGGACCTTGTGCAGAACTCGTGGTGCTGGGCACTGCTGCTGCTGCGGCAGCTGGCAAC
CTGACTTGTATCGTCGCGATCGGAAATGAGAACAGGGGCATCTTGAGCCCCTGCGGACGGTGCCGACAGG
TGCTTCTCGATCTGCATCCTGGGATCAAAGCCATAGTGAAGGACAGTGATGGACAGCCGACGGCAGTTGG
GATTCGTGAATTGCTGCCCTCTGGTTATGTGTGGGAGGGCTAAGAATTCGATATCAAGCTTATCGGTAAT
CAACCTCTGGATTACAAAATTTGTGAAAGATTGACTGGTATTCTTAACTATGTTGCTCCTTTTACGCTAT
GTGGATACGCTGCTTTAATGCCTTTGTATCATGCTATTGCTTCCCGTATGGCTTTCATTTTCTCCTCCTT
GTATAAATCCTGGTTGCTGTCTCTTTATGAGGAGTTGTGGCCCGTTGTCAGGCAACGTGGCGTGGTGTGC
ACTGTGTTTGCTGACGCAACCCCCACTGGTTGGGGCATTGCCACCACCTGTCAGCTCCTTTCCGGGACTT
TCGCTTTCCCCCTCCCTATTGCCACGGCGGAACTCATCGCCGCCTGCCTTGCCCGCTGCTGGACAGGGGC
TCGGCTGTTGGGCACTGACAATTCCGTGGTGTTGTCGGGGAAATCATCGTCCTTTCCTTGGCTGCTCGCC
TGTGTTGCCACCTGGATTCTGCGCGGGACGTCCTTCTGCTACGTCCCTTCGGCCCTCAATCCAGCGGACC
TTCCTTCCCGCGGCCTGCTGCCGGCTCTGCGGCCTCTTCCGCGTCTTCGCCTTCGCCCTCAGACGAGTCG
GATCTCCCTTTGGGCCGCCTCCCCGCGTCGACTTTAAGACCAATGACTTACAAGGCAGCTGTAGATCTTA
GCCACTTTTTAAAAGAAAAGGGGGGACTGGAAGGGCTAATTCACTCCCAACGAAGACAAGATCTGCTTTT
TGCTTGTACTGGGTCTCTCTGGTTAGACCAGATCTGAGCCTGGGAGCTCTCTGGCTAACTAGGGAACCCA
CTGCTTAAGCCTCAATAAAGCTTGCCTTGAGTGCTTCAAGTAGTGTGTGCCCGTCTGTTGTGTGACTCTG
GTAACTAGAGATCCCTCAGACCCTTTTAGTCAGTGTGGAAAATCTCTAGCAGGGCCCGTTTAAACCCGCT
GATCAGCCTCGACTGTGCCTTCTAGTTGCCAGCCATCTGTTGTTTGCCCCTCCCCCGTGCCTTCCTTGAC
CCTGGAAGGTGCCACTCCCACTGTCCTTTCCTAATAAAATGAGGAAATTGCATCGCATTGTCTGAGTAGG
TGTCATTCTATTCTGGGGGGTGGGGTGGGGCAGGACAGCAAGGGGGAGGATTGGGAAGACAATAGCAGGC
ATGCTGGGGATGCGGTGGGCTCTATGGCTTCTGAGGCGGAAAGAACCAGCTGGGGCTCTAGGGGGTATCC
CC
[124 nt withheld, positions 6793-6916]
C
[91 nt withheld, positions 6918-7008]
A
[49 nt withheld, positions 7010-7058]
CCTTTGACGTTGGAGTCCACGTTCTTT
[37 nt withheld, positions 7086-7122]
ACCCTATCTCGGTCTATTCTTTTGATTTATAAGGGATTTTGCCGATTTCGGCCTATTGGTTAAAAAATGA
GCTGATTTAACAAAAATTTAACGCGAATTAATTCTGTGGAATGTGTGTCAGTTAGGGTGTGGAAAGTCCC
CAGGCTCCCCAGCAGGCAGAAGTATGCAAAGCATGCATCTCAATTAGTCAGCAACCAGGTGTGGAAAGTC
CCCAGGCTCCCCAGCAGGCAGAAGTATGCAAAGCATGCATCTCAATTAGTCAGCAACCATAGTCCCGCCC
CTAACTCCGCCCATCCCGCCCCTAACTCCGCCCAGTTCCGCCCATTCTCCGCCCCATGGCTGACTAATTT
TTTTTATTTATGCAGAGGCCGAGGCCGCCTCTGCCTCTGAGCTATTCCAGAAGTAGTGAGGAGGCTTTTT
TGGAGGCCTAGGCTTTTGCAAAAAGCTCCCGGGAGCTTGTATATCCATTTTCGGATCTGATCAGCACGTG
TTGACAATTAATCATCGGCATAGTATATCGGCATAGTATAATACGACAAGGTGAGGAACTAAACCATGGC
CAAGTTGACCAGTGCCGTTCCGGTGCTCACCGCGCGCGACGTCGCCGGAGCGGTCGAGTTCTGGACCGAC
CGGCTCGGGTTCTCCCGGGACTTCGTGGAGGACGACTTCGCCGGTGTGGTCCGGGACGACGTGACCCTGT
TCATCAGCGCGGTCCAGGACCAGGTGGTGCCGGACAACACCCTGGCCTGGGTGTGGGTGCGCGGCCTGGA
CGAGCTGTACGCCGAGTGGTCGGAGGTCGTGTCCACGAACTTCCGGGACGCCTCCGGGCCGGCCATGACC
GAGATCGGCGAGCAGCCGTGGGGGCGGGAGTTCGCCCTGCGCGACCCGGCCGGCAACTGCGTGCACTTCG
TGGCCGAGGAGCAGGACTGACACGTGCTACGAGATTTCGATTCCACCGCCGCCTTCTATGAAAGGTTGGG
CTTCGGAATCGTTTTCCGGGACGCCGGCTGGATGATCCTCCAGCGCGGGGATCTCATGCTGGAGTTCTTC
GCCCACCCCAACTTGTTTATTGCAGCTTATAATGGTTACAAATAAAGCAATAGCATCACAAATTTCACAA
ATAAAGCATTTTTTTCACTGCATTCTAGTTGTGGTTTGTCCAAACTCATCAATGTATCTTATCATGTCTG
TATACCGTCGACCTCTAGCTAGAGCTTGGCGTAATCATGGTCATAGCTGTTTCCTGTGTGAAATTGTTAT
CCGCTCACAATTCCACACAACATACGAGCCGGAAGCATAAAGTGTAAAGCCTGGGGTGCCTAATGAGTGA
GCTAACTCACATTAATTGCGTTGCGCTCACTGCCCGCTTTCCAGTCGGGAAACCTGTCGTGCCAGCTGCA
TTAATGAATCGGCCAACGCGCGGGGAGAGGCGGTTTGCGTATTGGGCGCTCTTCCGCTTCCTCGCTCACT
GACTCGCTGCGCTCGGTCGTTCGGCTGCGGCGAGCGGTATCAGCTCACTCAAAGGCGGTAATACGGTTAT
CCACAGAATCAGGGGATAACGCAGGAAAGAACATGTGAGCAAAAGGCCAGCAAAAGGCCAGGAACCGTAA
AAAGGCCGCGTTGCTGGCGTTTTTCCATAGGCTCCGCCCCCCTGACGAGCATCACAAAAATCGACGCTCA
AGTCAGAGGTGGCGAAACCCGACAGGACTATAAAGATACCAGGCGTTTCCCCCTGGAAGCTCCCTCGTGC
GCTCTCCTGTTCCGACCCTGCCGCTTACCGGATACCTGTCCGCCTTTCTCCCTTCGGGAAGCGTGGCGCT
TTCTCATAGCTCACGCTGTAGGTATCTCAGTTCGGTGTAGGTCGTTCGCTCCAAGCTGGGCTGTGTGCAC
GAACCCCCCGTTCAGCCCGACCGCTGCGCCTTATCCGGTAACTATCGTCTTGAGTCCAACCCGGTAAGAC
ACGACTTATCGCCACTGGCAGCAGCCACTGGTAACAGGATTAGCAGAGCGAGGTATGTAGGCGGTGCTAC
AGAGTTCTTGAAGTGGTGGCCTAACTACGGCTACACTAGAAGAACAGTATTTGGTATCTGCGCTCTGCTG
AAGCCAGTTACCTTCGGAAAAAGAGTTGGTAGCTCTTGATCCGGCAAACAAACCACCGCTGGTAGCGGTG
GTTTTTTTGTTTGCAAGCAGCAGATTACGCGCAGAAAAAAAGGATCTCAAGAAGATCCTTTGATCTTTTC
TACGGGGTCTGACGCTCAGTGGAACGAAAACTCACGTTAAGGGATTTTGGTCATGAGATTATCAAAAAGG
ATCTTCACCTAGATCCTTTTAAATTAAAAATGAAGTTTTAAATCAATCTAAAGTATATATGAGTAAACTT
GGTCTGACAGTTACCAATGCTTAATCAGTGAGGCACCTATCTCAGCGATCTGTCTATTTCGTTCATCCAT
AGTTGCCTGACTCCCCGTCGTGTAGATAACTACGATACGGGAGGGCTTACCATCTGGCCCCAGTGCTGCA
ATGATACCGCGAGACCCACGCTCACCGGCTCCAGATTTATCAGCAATAAACCAGCCAGCCGGAAGGGCCG
AGCGCAGAAGTGGTCCTGCAACTTTATCCGCCTCCATCCAGTCTATTAATTGTTGCCGGGAAGCTAGAGT
AAGTAGTTCGCCAGTTAATAGTTTGCGCAACGTTGTTGCCATTGCTACAGGCATCGTGGTGTCACGCTCG
TCGTTTGGTATGGCTTCATTCAGCTCCGGTTCCCAACGATCAAGGCGAGTTACATGATCCCCCATGTTGT
GCAAAAAAGCGGTTAGCTCCTTCGGTCCTCCGATCGTTGTCAGAAGTAAGTTGGCCGCAGTGTTATCACT
CATGGTTATGGCAGCACTGCATAATTCTCTTACTGTCATGCCATCCGTAAGATGCTTTTCTGTGACTGGT
GAGTACTCAACCAAGTCATTCTGAGAATAGTGTATGCGGCGACCGAGTTGCTCTTGCCCGGCGTCAATAC
GGGATAATACCGCGCCACATAGCAGAACTTTAAAAGTGCTCATCATTGGAAAACGTTCTTCGGGGCGAAA
ACTCTCAAGGATCTTACCGCTGTTGAGATCCAGTTCGATGTAACCCACTCGTGCACCCAACTGATCTTCA
GCATCTTTTACTTTCACCAGCGTTTCTGGGTGAGCAAAAACAGGAAGGCAAAATGCCGCAAAAAAGGGAA
TAAGGGCGACACGGAAATGTTGAATACTCATACTCTTCCTTTTTCAATATTATTGAAGCATTTATCAGGG
TTATTGTCTCATGAGCGGATACATATTTGAATGTATTTAGAAAAATAAACAAATAGGGGTTCCGCGCACA
TTTCCCCGAAAAGTGCCACCTGACGTCGACGGATCGGGAGATCTCCCGATCCCCTATGGTGCACTCTCAG
TACAATCTGCTCTGATGCCGCATAGTTAAGCCAGTATCTGCTCCCTGCTTGTGTGTTGGAGGTCGCTGAG
TAGTGCGCGAGCAAAATTTAAGCTACAACAAGGCAAGGCTTGACCGACAATTGCATGAAGAATCTGCTTA
GGGTTAGGCGTTTTGCGCTGCTTCGCGATGTACGGGCCAGATATACGCGTTGACATTGATTATTGACTAG
TTATTAATAGTAATCAATTACGGGGTCATTAGTTCATAGCCCATATATGGAGTTCCGCGTTACATAACTT
ACGGTAAATGGCCCGCCTGGCTGACCGCCCAACGACCCCCGCCCATTGACGTCAATAATGACGTATGTTC
CCATAGTAACGCCAATAGGGACTTTCCATTGACGTCAATGGGTGGAGTATTTACGGTAAACTGCCCACTT
GGCAGTACATCAAGTGTATCATATGCCAAGTACGCCCCCTATTGACGTCAATGACGGTAAATGGCCCGCC
TGGCATTATGCCCAGTACATGACCTTATGGGACTTTCCTACTTGGCAGTACATCTACGTATTAGTCATCG
CTATTACCATGGTGATGCGGTTTTGGCAGTACATCAATGGGCGTGGATAGCGGTTTGACTCACGGGGATT
TCCAAGTCTCCACCCCATTGACGTCAATGGGAGTTTGTTTTGGCACCAAAATCAACGGGACTTTCCAAAA
TGTCGTAACAACTCCGCCCCATTGACGCAAATGGGCGGTAGGCGTGTACGGTGGGAGGTCTATATAAGCA
GCGCGTTTTGCCTGTACTGGGTCTCTCTGGTTAGACCAGATCTGAGCCTGGGAGCTCTCTGGCTAACTAG
GGAACCCACTGCTTAAGCCTCAATAAAGCTTGCCTTGAGTGCTTCAAGTAGTGTGTGCCCGTCTGTTGTG
TGACTCTGGTAACTAGAGATCCCTCAGACCCTTTTAGTCAGTGTGGAAAATCTCTAGCAGTGGCGCCCGA
ACAGGGACTTGAAAGCGAAAGGGAAACCAGAGGAGCTCTCTCGACGCAGGACTCGGCTTGCTGAAGCGCG
CACGGCAAGAGGCGAGGGGCGGCGACTGGTGAGTACGCCAAAAATTTTGACTAGCGGAGGCTAGAAGGAG
AGAGATGGGTGCGAGAGCGTCAGTATTAAGCGGGGGAGAATTAGATCGCGATGGGAAAAAATTCGGTTAA
GGCCAGGGGGAAAGAAAAAATATAAATTAAAACATATAGTATGGGCAAGCAGGGAGCTAGAACGATTCGC
AGTTAATCCTGGCCTGTTAGAAACATCAGAAGGCTGTAGACAAATACTGGGACAGCTACAACCATCCCTT
CAGACAGGATCAGAAGAACTTAGATCATTATATAATACAGTAGCAACCCTCTATTGTGTGCATCAAAGGA
TAGAGATAAAAGACACCAAGGAAGCTTTAGACAAGATAGAGGAAGAGCAAAACAAAAGTAAGACCACCGC
ACAGCAAGCGGCCGCTGATCTTCAGACCTGGAGGAGGAGATATGAGGGACAATTGGAGAAGTGAATTATA
TAAATATAAAGTAGTAAAAATTGAACCATTAGGAGTAGCACCCACCAAGGCAAAGAGAAGAGTGGTGCAG
AGAGAAAAAAGAGCAGTGGGAATAGGAGCTTTGTTCCTTGGGTTCTTGGGAGCAGCAGGAAGCACTATGG
GCGCAGCGTCAATGACGCTGACGGTACAGGCCAGACAATTATTGTCTGGTATAGTGCAGCAGCAGAACAA
TTTGCTGAGGGCTATTGAGGCGCAACAGCATCTGTTGCAACTCACAGTCTGGGGCATCAAGCAGCTCCAG
GCAAGAATCCTGGCTGTGGAAAGATACCTAAAGGATCAACAGCTCCTGGGGATTTGGGGTTGCTCTGGAA
AACTCATTTGCACCACTGCTGTGCCTTGGAATGCTAGTTGGAGTAATAAATCTCTGGAACAGATTTGGAA
TCACACGACCTGGATGGAGTGGGACAGAGAAATTAACAATTACACAAGCTTAATACACTCCTTAATTGAA
GAATCGCAAAACCAGCAAGAAAAGAATGAACAAGAATTATTGGAATTAGATAAATGGGCAAGTTTGTGGA
ATTGGTTTAACATAACAAATTGGCTGTGGTATATAAAATTATTCATAATGATAGTAGGAGGCTTGGTAGG
TTTAAGAATAGTTTTTGCTGTACTTTCTATAGTGAATAGAGTTAGGCAGGGATATTCACCATTATCGTTT
CAGACCCACCTCCCAACCCCGAGGGGACCCGACAGGCCCGAAGGAATAGAAGAAGAAGGTGGAGAGAGAG
ACAGAGACAGATCCATTCGATTAGTGAACGGATCGGCACTGCGTGCGCCAATTCTGCAGACAAATGGCAG
TATTCATCCACAATTTTAAAAGAAAAGGGGGGATTGGGGGGTACAGTGCAGGGGAAAGAATAGTAGACAT
AATAGCAACAGACATACAAACTAAAGAATTACAAAAACAAATTACAAAAATTCAAAATTTTCGGGTTTAT
TACAGGGACAGCAGAGATCCAGTTTGGTTAATTAAGGTACCGAGGGCCTATTTCCCATGATTCCTTCATA
TTTGCATATACGATACAAGGCTGTTAGAGAGATAATTAGAATTAATTTGACTGTAAACACAAAGATATTA
GTACAAAATACGTGACGTAGAAAGTAATAATTTCTTGGGTAGTTTGCAGTTTTAAAATTATGTTTTAAAA
TGGACTATCATATGCTTACCGTAACTTGAAAGTATTTCGATTTCTTGGCTTTATATATCTTGTGGAAAGG
ACGAAACACCGACAACTCTGCCAAGAAAACT
Features (pLannotate 1.2.2; 34 found; start..end, strand, type, name):
      1..76      +  misc_RNA       gRNA scaffold: guide RNA scaffold for the Streptococcus pyogenes CRISPR/Cas9 system
    107..617     +  promoter       hPGK promoter: human phosphoglycerate kinase 1 promoter
    666..851     +  CDS            KRAB: Krüppel-associated box (KRAB) transcriptional repression domain from the human zinc finger protein ZNF10 (Margolin et al., 1994)
    873..4976    +  CDS            Cas9: Cas9 (Csn1) endonuclease from the Streptococcus pyogenes Type II CRISPR/Cas system generates RNA-guided double strand breaks in DNA
   5175..5573    +  CDS            BSD: blasticidin S deaminase; Aspergillus terreus BSD; confers resistance to blasticidin
   5574..5595    +  misc_feature   MCS (fragment): pBluescript multiple cloning site
   5598..6186    +  misc_feature   WPRE: woodchuck hepatitis virus posttranscriptional regulatory element
   6237..6256    +  misc_feature   cPPT/CTS (fragment): central polypurine tract and central termination sequence of HIV-1
   6258..6491    +  LTR            3' LTR (ΔU3): self-inactivating 3' long terminal repeat (LTR) from HIV-1
   6523..6747    +  polyA_signal   bGH poly(A) signal: bovine growth hormone polyadenylation signal
   6751..6772    +  promoter       SV40 promoter (fragment): SV40 enhancer and early promoter
   6793..7221    +  rep_origin     f1 ori (sequence partly withheld): f1 bacteriophage origin of replication; arrow indicates direction of (+) strand synthesis
   7235..7564    +  promoter       SV40 promoter: SV40 enhancer and early promoter
   7612..7659    +  promoter       EM7 promoter: synthetic bacterial promoter&nbsp
   7678..8052    +  CDS            BleoR: antibiotic-binding protein; Sh ble from Streptoalloteichus hindustanus; confers resistance to bleomycin, phleomycin, and Zeocin™
   8062..8187    +  CDS            ble (fragment): BLE_KLEPN - Experimental evidence at protein level: Swiss-Prot protein existence level 1. Binding protein with a strong affinity to the bleomycin family of antibiotics. Binds to CL990; an antimitotic-antibiotic compound. From Klebsiella pneumoniae.
   8182..8303    +  polyA_signal   SV40 poly(A) signal: SV40 polyadenylation signal
   8374..8396    -  protein_bind   lac operator (fragment): The lac repressor binds to the lac operator to inhibit transcription in E. coli. This inhibition can be relieved by adding lactose or isopropyl-β-D-thiogalactopyranoside (IPTG). lac repressor encoded by lacI
   8400..8430    -  promoter       lac promoter: promoter for the E. coli lac operon
   8445..8466    -  protein_bind   CAP binding site: CAP binding activates transcription in the presence of cAMP. E. coli catabolite activator protein
   8479..8571    -  CDS            lacI (fragment): lac repressor; lacI; The lac repressor binds to the lac operator to inhibit transcription in E. coli. This inhibition can be relieved by adding lactose or isopropyl-β-D-thiogalactopyranoside (IPTG).
   8754..9342    -  rep_origin     ori: high-copy-number ColE1/pMB1/pBR322/pUC origin of replication
   9513..10373   -  CDS            AmpR: β-lactamase; bla; confers resistance to ampicillin, carbenicillin, and related antibiotics
  10374..10478   -  promoter       AmpR promoter: bla
  10537..10589   -  misc_feature   bom (fragment): basis of mobility region from pBR322
  10744..11123   +  enhancer       CMV enhancer: human cytomegalovirus immediate early enhancer
  11124..11323   +  promoter       CMV promoter: human cytomegalovirus (CMV) immediate early promoter
  11341..11521   +  LTR            5' LTR (truncated): truncated 5' long terminal repeat (LTR) from HIV-1
  11568..11693   +  misc_feature   HIV-1 Ψ: packaging signal of human immunodeficiency virus type 1
  11677..12040   +  CDS            HIV-1 gag (fragment): gag protein from human immunodeficiency virus 1; gag
  12186..12419   +  misc_feature   RRE: The Rev response element (RRE) of HIV-1 allows for Rev-dependent mRNA export from the nucleus to the cytoplasm.
  12796..12896   +  CDS            Rev (fragment): human immunodeficiency virus 1 (HIV-1) Rev protein; rev; enhances nuclear export of unspliced and incompletely spliced viral mRNAs
  12946..13063   +  misc_feature   cPPT/CTS: central polypurine tract and central termination sequence of HIV-1
  13114..13354   +  promoter       U6 promoter: RNA polymerase III promoter for human U6 snRNA
