[The description below was written by a language model from this plasmid's Addgene catalogue record and pLannotate feature annotations shown in this document.]
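Description:
Lenti-(BB)-hPGK-KRAB-dCas9-P2A-BlastR rs1401419-guide4 is an all-in-one lentiviral CRISPR interference plasmid of about 13.4 kb, built on the parental Lenti-(BB)-hPGK-KRAB-dCas9-P2A-BlastR backbone by inserting a single guide sequence. It is propagated in E. coli through a high-copy ColE1/pUC-type origin with ampicillin resistance. The backbone outside the viral cassette also carries an f1 origin and an SV40/EM7-driven bleomycin/Zeocin resistance gene. The viral portion has a third-generation, self-inactivating layout. A CMV enhancer/promoter is fused to a truncated HIV-1 5' LTR and drives genomic RNA production in packaging cells. This is followed by the Ψ packaging signal, a gag fragment, the RRE for Rev-dependent export, and the cPPT/CTS. The cassette closes with a WPRE, which boosts transcript expression, and a ΔU3 3' LTR.

Two expression units lie between the LTRs. A human U6 Pol III promoter transcribes the guide, which joins onto the S. pyogenes gRNA scaffold; in the circular map this unit spans the sequence origin. Downstream, the human PGK promoter drives the ZNF10 KRAB repression domain fused to Cas9, which the record names as catalytically dead dCas9 although the automated annotation labels it simply Cas9. A P2A peptide links this fusion to blasticidin S deaminase, so transduced mammalian cells can be selected with blasticidin. The catalogue also lists a C-terminal HA tag on the backbone, though neither it nor the P2A is annotated in the feature table. The guide directs KRAB-dCas9 to a human pancreatic islet enhancer containing the type 2 diabetes-associated variant rs1401419 at the CRY2 GWAS locus. This allows the enhancer to be silenced to test its regulatory function.
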