Addgene plasmid #125427: Lenti-(BB)-hPGK-KRAB-dCas9-P2A-BlastR rs1401419-guide4
Purpose: CRISPR-mediated repression of human islet enhancer containing T2D-associated variant rs1401419 (CRY2 GWAS locus)
Depositing lab: Jorge Ferrer. Depositing organization: Imperial College London. Publication: Human pancreatic islet three-dimensional chromatin architecture provides insights into the genetics of type 2 diabetes. Miguel-Escalada I, Bonas-Guarch S, Cebola I, Ponsa-Cobas J, Mendieta-Esteban J, Atla G, Javierre BM, Rolando DMY, Farabella I, Morgan CC, Garcia-Hurtado J, Beucher A, Moran I, Pasquali L, Ramos-Rodriguez M, Appel EVR, Linneberg A, Gjesing AP, Witte DR, Pedersen O, Grarup N, Ravassard P, Torrents D, Mercader JM, Piemonti L, Berney T, de Koning EJP, Kerr-Conte J, Pattou F, Fedko IO, Groop L, Prokopenko I, Hansen T, Marti-Renom MA, Fraser P, Ferrer J. Nat Genet. 2019 Jun 28. pii: 10.1038/s41588-019-0457-0. doi: 10.1038/s41588-019-0457-0. PubMed 31253982.
Backbone
  Vector backbone: Lenti-(BB)-hPGK-KRAB-dCas9-P2A-BlastR
  Backbone manufacturer: Jorge Ferrer (Addgene #118155)
  Vector type: Mammalian Expression, Lentiviral, CRISPR
  Selectable markers: Blasticidin
Growth in bacteria
  Bacterial resistance: Ampicillin, 100 μg/mL
  Growth temperature: 37°C
  Growth strain: Stbl3
  Copy number: High Copy
Gene/Insert
  Gene/Insert name: KRAB-dCas9-2A-BlastR
  gRNA/shRNA sequence: ACAACTCTGCCAAGAAAACT
  Species: H. sapiens (human)
  Promoter: hPGK and U6
  Tag / fusion protein: HA (C terminal on backbone)
  Cloning method: Restriction Enzyme; 5′ cloning site Unknown (destroyed during cloning); 3′ cloning site Unknown (destroyed during cloning)
  Sequencing primers: 5′ GATCCGCCACCATGGATGC
Terms and licenses: Academic/Nonprofit Terms; Industry Terms: Not Available to Industry
How to cite: Lenti-(BB)-hPGK-KRAB-dCas9-P2A-BlastR rs1401419-guide4 was a gift from Jorge Ferrer (Addgene plasmid # 125427 ; http://n2t.net/addgene:125427 ; RRID:Addgene_125427)
